>Addgene plasmid #230756 | AiP2032 - pAAV-AiE2606m-minBG-SYFP2-WPRE3-BGHpA | addgene full sequence | sequence record 466339 | Addgene NGS Result
TTTGCTCACATGTCCTGCAGGCAGCTGCGCGCTCGCTCGCTCACTGAGGCCGCCCGGGCGTCGGGCGACC
TTTGGTCGCCCGGCCTCAGTGAGCGAGCGAGCGCGCAGAGAGGGAGTGGCCAACTCCATCACTAGGGGTT
CCTGCGGCCGCACGCGTTGTTAGATAACTGTGCTGAAGAAGGGGTGACCGTGGATATGCTGGCAAGCCTC
CAGGCGACCCCTTGTCACCAGGGAGAATACTTCTCTTTCATGACATCATAGACGTTTGCTTTCCAAAAAG
GGCTTTGATCCCAGGCCAATGTCTAGTATGTCTCTCATTGGCTTTGTGAGAAAGTGGAAAACAGCACTCA
AACAAGCAAAGCTTTCAAAAATAGATGTAAACTTGCACATCCTCATCAGGGTGGCTTCTTGTTCTGAAGA
CTTCAGTAGCACTGAATGGGGGACAGGGCATGGGATCTCTGGGGGAAGCTCTGTGTCGCACTCTTGCTTT
ACTTTCTATTTTCTTCTTTTATTTTCCTTCTCTCAAAAAGAGATACATGAAAGCATATCCAGCCCTATTC
AGTGCTGTTTCCTGTGGTCTGACACAGAGGAGATGGTCTGTATTTGCTGCGGAGCTCGGGCTGGGCATAA
AAGTCAGGGCAGAGCCATCTATTGCTTACATTTGCTTCTGGGATCCAGATCTTTCGAAGCTAGCGCTACC
GGTCGCCACCATGGTGAGCAAGGGCGAGGAGCTGTTCACCGGGGTGGTGCCCATCCTGGTCGAGCTGGAC
GGCGACGTAAACGGCCACAAGTTCAGCGTGTCCGGCGAGGGCGAGGGCGATGCCACCTACGGCAAGCTGA
CCCTGAAGCTGATCTGCACCACCGGCAAGCTGCCCGTGCCCTGGCCCACCCTCGTGACCACCCTGGGCTA
CGGCGTGCAGTGCTTCGCCCGCTACCCCGACCACATGAAGCAGCACGACTTCTTCAAGTCCGCCATGCCC
GAAGGCTACGTCCAGGAGCGCACCATCTTCTTCAAGGACGACGGCAACTACAAGACCCGCGCCGAGGTGA
AGTTCGAGGGCGACACCCTGGTGAACCGCATCGAGCTGAAGGGCATCGACTTCAAGGAGGACGGCAACAT
CCTGGGGCACAAGCTGGAGTACAACTACAACAGCCACAACGTCTATATCACCGCCGACAAGCAGAAGAAC
GGCATCAAGGCCAACTTCAAGATCCGCCACAACATCGAGGACGGCGGCGTGCAGCTCGCCGACCACTACC
AGCAGAACACCCCCATCGGCGACGGCCCCGTGCTGCTGCCCGACAACCACTACCTGAGCTACCAGTCCAA
GCTGAGCAAAGACCCCAACGAGAAGCGCGATCACATGGTCCTGCTGGAGTTCGTGACCGCCGCCGGGATC
ACTCTCGGCATGGACGAGCTGTACAAGTAAGTCGACGGCGCGCCGCGGCCGCGAATTCGATATCATAATC
AACCTCTGGATTACAAAATTTGTGAAAGATTGACTGGTATTCTTAACTATGTTGCTCCTTTTACGCTATG
TGGATACGCTGCTTTAATGCCTTTGTATCATGCTATTGCTTCCCGTATGGCTTTCATTTTCTCCTCCTTG
TATAAATCCTGGTTAGTTCTTGCCACGGCGGAACTCATCGCCGCCTGCCTTGCCCGCTGCTGGACAGGGG
CTCGGCTGTTGGGCACTGACAATTCCGTGGCTCGAGAGATCTTCGACTGTGCCTTCTAGTTGCCAGCCAT
CTGTTGTTTGCCCCTCCCCCGTGCCTTCCTTGACCCTGGAAGGTGCCACTCCCACTGTCCTTTCCTAATA
AAATGAGGAAATTGCATCGCATTGTCTGAGTAGGTGTCATTCTATTCTGGGGGGTGGGGTGGGGCAGGAC
AGCAAGGGGGAGGATTGGGAAGACAATAGCAGGCATGAGATCTCACGTGCGGACCGAGCGGCCGCAGGAA
CCCCTAGTGATGGAGTTGGCCACTCCCTCTCTGCGCGCTCGCTCGCTCACTGAGGCCGGGCGACCAAAGG
TCGCCCGACGCCCGGGCTTTGCCCGGGCGGCCTCAGTGAGCGAGCGAGCGCGCAGCTGCCTGCAGGGGCG
CCTGATGCGGTATTTTCTCCTTACGCATCTGTGCGGTATTTCACACCGCATA
[95 nt withheld, positions 2153-2247]
T
[46 nt withheld, positions 2249-2294]
C
[141 nt withheld, positions 2296-2436]
CCTTTGACGTTGGAGTCCACGTTCTTT
[37 nt withheld, positions 2464-2500]
ACTCTATCTCGGGCTATTCTTTTGATTTATAAGGGATTTTGCCGATTTCGGTCTATTGGTTAAAAAATGA
GCTGATTTAACAAAAATTTAACGCGAATTTTAACAAAATATTAACGTTTACAATTTTATGGTGCACTCTC
AGTACAATCTGCTCTGATGCCGCATAGTTAAGCCAGCCCCGACACCCGCCAACACCCGCTGACGCGCCCT
GACGGGCTTGTCTGCTCCCGGCATCCGCTTACAGACAAGCTGTGACCGTCTCCGGGAGCTGCATGTGTCA
GAGGTTTTCACCGTCATCACCGAAACGCGCGAGACGAAAGGGCCTCGTGATACGCCTATTTTTATAGGTT
AATGTCATGATAATAATGGTTTCTTAGACGTCAGGTGGCACTTTTCGGGGAAATGTGCGCGGAACCCCTA
TTTGTTTATTTTTCTAAATACATTCAAATATGTATCCGCTCATGAGACAATAACCCTGATAAATGCTTCA
ATAATATTGAAAAAGGAAGAGTATGAGTATTCAACATTTCCGTGTCGCCCTTATTCCCTTTTTTGCGGCA
TTTTGCCTTCCTGTTTTTGCTCACCCAGAAACGCTGGTGAAAGTAAAAGATGCTGAAGATCAGTTGGGTG
CACGAGTGGGTTACATCGAACTGGATCTCAACAGCGGTAAGATCCTTGAGAGTTTTCGCCCCGAAGAACG
TTTTCCAATGATGAGCACTTTTAAAGTTCTGCTATGTGGCGCGGTATTATCCCGTATTGACGCCGGGCAA
GAGCAACTCGGTCGCCGCATACACTATTCTCAGAATGACTTGGTTGAGTACTCACCAGTCACAGAAAAGC
ATCTTACGGATGGCATGACAGTAAGAGAATTATGCAGTGCTGCCATAACCATGAGTGATAACACTGCGGC
CAACTTACTTCTGACAACGATCGGAGGACCGAAGGAGCTAACCGCTTTTTTGCACAACATGGGGGATCAT
GTAACTCGCCTTGATCGTTGGGAACCGGAGCTGAATGAAGCCATACCAAACGACGAGCGTGACACCACGA
TGCCTGTAGCAATGGCAACAACGTTGCGCAAACTATTAACTGGCGAACTACTTACTCTAGCTTCCCGGCA
ACAATTAATAGACTGGATGGAGGCGGATAAAGTTGCAGGACCACTTCTGCGCTCGGCCCTTCCGGCTGGC
TGGTTTATTGCTGATAAATCTGGAGCCGGTGAGCGTGGGTCTCGCGGTATCATTGCAGCACTGGGGCCAG
ATGGTAAGCCCTCCCGTATCGTAGTTATCTACACGACGGGGAGTCAGGCAACTATGGATGAACGAAATAG
ACAGATCGCTGAGATAGGTGCCTCACTGATTAAGCATTGGTAACTGTCAGACCAAGTTTACTCATATATA
CTTTAGATTGATTTAAAACTTCATTTTTAATTTAAAAGGATCTAGGTGAAGATCCTTTTTGATAATCTCA
TGACCAAAATCCCTTAACGTGAGTTTTCGTTCCACTGAGCGTCAGACCCCGTAGAAAAGATCAAAGGATC
TTCTTGAGATCCTTTTTTTCTGCGCGTAATCTGCTGCTTGCAAACAAAAAAACCACCGCTACCAGCGGTG
GTTTGTTTGCCGGATCAAGAGCTACCAACTCTTTTTCCGAAGGTAACTGGCTTCAGCAGAGCGCAGATAC
CAAATACTGTTCTTCTAGTGTAGCCGTAGTTAGGCCACCACTTCAAGAACTCTGTAGCACCGCCTACATA
CCTCGCTCTGCTAATCCTGTTACCAGTGGCTGCTGCCAGTGGCGATAAGTCGTGTCTTACCGGGTTGGAC
TCAAGACGATAGTTACCGGATAAGGCGCAGCGGTCGGGCTGAACGGGGGGTTCGTGCACACAGCCCAGCT
TGGAGCGAACGACCTACACCGAACTGAGATACCTACAGCGTGAGCTATGAGAAAGCGCCACGCTTCCCGA
AGGGAGAAAGGCGGACAGGTATCCGGTAAGCGGCAGGGTCGGAACAGGAGAGCGCACGAGGGAGCTTCCA
GGGGGAAACGCCTGGTATCTTTATAGTCCTGTCGGGTTTCGCCACCTCTGACTTGAGCGTCGATTTTTGT
GATGCTCGTCAGGGGGGCGGAGCCTATGGAAAAACGCCAGCAACGCGGCCTTTTTACGGTTCCTGGCCTT
TTGCTGGCCT
Features (pLannotate 1.2.2; 14 found; start..end, strand, type, name):
     25..52      +  repeat_region  AAV2 ITR (fragment): inverted terminal repeat of adeno-associated virus serotype 2 inverted
     81..108     +  repeat_region  AAV2 ITR (fragment): inverted terminal repeat of adeno-associated virus serotype 2 inverted
    711..1427    +  CDS            SYFP2: SYFP2 is a basic (constitutively fluorescent) yellow fluorescent protein published in 2006, derived from Aequorea victoria. It is reported to be a very rapidly-maturing monomer with moderate acid sensitivity.
   1467..1624    +  misc_feature   WPRE (fragment): woodchuck hepatitis virus posttranscriptional regulatory element
   1630..1710    +  misc_feature   WPRE (fragment): woodchuck hepatitis virus posttranscriptional regulatory element
   1727..1838    +  polyA_signal   bGH poly(A) signal: bovine growth hormone polyadenylation signal
   1956..2096    +  repeat_region  AAV2 ITR: inverted terminal repeat of adeno-associated virus serotype 2 inverted
   2101..2152    -  misc_feature   bom (fragment): basis of mobility region from pBR322
   2171..2626    +  rep_origin     f1 ori (sequence partly withheld): f1 bacteriophage origin of replication; arrow indicates direction of (+) strand synthesis
   2627..2676    -  misc_feature   bom (fragment): basis of mobility region from pBR322
   2778..2813    -  CDS            rop (fragment): Rop protein, which maintains plasmids at low copy number; rop
   2908..3012    +  promoter       AmpR promoter: bla
   3013..3873    +  CDS            AmpR: β-lactamase; bla; confers resistance to ampicillin, carbenicillin, and related antibiotics
   4044..4632    +  rep_origin     ori: high-copy-number ColE1/pMB1/pBR322/pUC origin of replication
