[The description below was written by a language model from this plasmid's Addgene catalogue record and pLannotate feature annotations shown in this document.]
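Description:
AiP2032 - pAAV-AiE2606m-minBG-SYFP2-WPRE3-BGHpA is a 4,680 nt AAV transfer plasmid built on a pAAV2 backbone and intended for packaging into recombinant adeno-associated virus for delivery to brain tissue. It is maintained in bacteria as a high-copy plasmid through a ColE1/pUC-type origin and selected with ampicillin via the β-lactamase gene and its native promoter. An f1 phage origin is also present, along with small remnants of pBR322 bom and rop sequences that are backbone leftovers rather than functional elements. It is propagated in a recombination-deficient strain, which is typical for plasmids carrying repeat-rich ITRs.

The expression cassette lies between AAV2 inverted terminal repeats, which provide the signals for genome replication and encapsidation. The 3' ITR is annotated in full, while the 5' ITR was detected only as short fragments. The enhancer AiE2606m and the minimal beta-globin promoter (minBG) named in the record are not annotated individually, but they presumably occupy the unannotated stretch between the 5' ITR and the reporter. The minimal promoter has little activity on its own, so transcription depends on the upstream enhancer, which is meant to restrict expression to specific brain cell populations. The record does not say which populations. The reporter is SYFP2, a rapidly maturing monomeric yellow fluorescent protein derived from Aequorea victoria. It is followed by WPRE3, a shortened woodchuck hepatitis virus posttranscriptional element (annotated as two WPRE fragments) that boosts transcript stability and expression, and by a bovine growth hormone polyadenylation signal. The construct serves as a fluorescent reporter for assessing the cell-type specificity of this enhancer, as part of a collection of enhancer AAVs for genetic access to cortical cell types.
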