Addgene plasmid #230756: AiP2032 - pAAV-AiE2606m-minBG-SYFP2-WPRE3-BGHpA
Purpose: AiE2606m is an enhancer sequence, designed to drive AAV-mediated transgene expression in specific populations of brain cells
Depositing lab: Allen Institute for Brain Science & Bosiljka Tasic. Depositing organization: Allen Institute. Publication: A suite of enhancer AAVs and transgenic mouse lines for genetic access to cortical cell types. Ben-Simon Y, Hooper M, Narayan S, Daigle TL, Dwivedi D, Way SW, Oster A, Stafford DA, Mich JK, Taormina MJ, Martinez RA, Opitz-Araya X, Roth JR, Alexander JR, Allen S, Amster A, Arbuckle J, Ayala A, Baker PM, Bakken TE, Barcelli T, Barta S, Bendrick J, Bertagnolli D, Bielstein C, Bishwakarma P, Bowlus J, Boyer G, Brouner K, Casian B, Casper T, Chakka AB, Chakrabarty R, Chance RK, Chavan S, Clark M, Colbert K, Collman F, Daniel S, Departee M, DiValentin P, Donadio N, Dotson N, Egdorf T, Fliss T, Gabitto M, Garcia J, Gary A, Gasperini M, Gloe J, Goldy J, Gore BB, Graybuck L, Greisman N, Haeseleer F, Halterman C, Haradon Z, Hastings SD, Helback O, Ho W, Hockemeyer D, Huang C, Huff S, Hunker A, Johansen N, Jones D, Juneau Z, Kalmbach B, Kannan M, Khem S, Kussick E, Kutsal R, Larsen R, Lee C, Lee AY, Leibly M, Lenz GH, Li S, Liang E, Lusk N, Madigan Z, Malloy J, Malone J, McCue R, Melchor J, Mollenkopf T, Moosman S, Morin E, Newman D, Ng L, Ngo K, Omstead V, Otto S, Oyama A, Pena N, Pham T, Phillips E, Pom CA, Potekhina L, Ransford S, Ray PL, Rette D, Reynoldson C, Rimorin C, Rocha D, Ruiz A, Sanchez REA, Sawyer L, Sedeno-Cortes A, Sevigny JP, Shapovalova N, Shepard N, Shulga L, Sigler AR, Siverts L, Soliman S, Somasundaram S, Staats B, Stewart K, Szelenyi E, Tieu M, Trader C, Tran A, van Velthoven CTJ, Walker M, Wang Y, Weed N, Wirthlin M, Wood T, Wynalda B, Yao Z, Zhou T, Ariza J, Dee N, Reding M, Ronellenfitch K, Mufti S, Sunkin SM, Smith KA, Esposito L, Waters J, Thyagarajan B, Yao S, Lein ES, Zeng H, Levi BP, Ngai J, Ting JT, Tasic B. Cell. 2025 May 16:S0092-8674(25)00513-6. doi: 10.1016/j.cell.2025.05.002. PubMed 40403729.
Backbone
  Vector backbone: pAAV2
  Vector type: AAV
Growth in bacteria
  Bacterial resistance: Ampicillin, 100 μg/mL
  Growth temperature: 37°C
  Growth strain: NEB Stable
  Copy number: High Copy
Gene/Insert
  Gene/Insert name: SYFP2
  Species: Synthetic
  Promoter: minBG
  Cloning method: Gibson Cloning
Terms and licenses: Academic/Nonprofit Terms; Industry Terms: Not Available to Industry
How to cite: AiP2032 - pAAV-AiE2606m-minBG-SYFP2-WPRE3-BGHpA was a gift from Allen Institute for Brain Science & Bosiljka Tasic (Addgene plasmid # 230756 ; http://n2t.net/addgene:230756 ; RRID:Addgene_230756)
